Addgene plasmid #202279: pBC118
Purpose: Level 2 for strain-specific barcode DNA tag with bc145 through Tn7 bacterial insertion, Tetracyline selectable marker and GFP fluorescent marker
Depositing lab: Paul Schulze-Lefert. Depositing organization: Max Planck Institute for Plant Breeding Research. Publication: Chromosomal barcodes for simultaneous tracking of near-isogenic bacterial strains in plant microbiota. Ordon J, Thouin J, Nakano RT, Ma KW, Zhang P, Huettel B, Garrido-Oter R, Schulze-Lefert P. Nat Microbiol. 2024 Apr;9(4):1117-1129. doi: 10.1038/s41564-024-01619-8. Epub 2024 Mar 19. PubMed 38503974.
Backbone
  Vector backbone: pBCC096
  Vector type: Bacterial Expression
  Selectable markers: Tetracyline
Growth in bacteria
  Bacterial resistance: Kan + DAP
  Growth temperature: 37°C
  Growth strain: E.coli BW29427
  Growth instructions: Requires media that contains DAP. A supplement
  Copy number: Low Copy
Gene/Insert
  Gene/Insert name: bc145
  Species: Synthetic
  Cloning method: Restriction Enzyme; 5′ cloning site unknown (unknown if destroyed)
Terms and licenses: Academic/Nonprofit Terms; Industry Terms: Not Available to Industry
Depositor comments: This plasmid can be transformed into E. coli BW29427 supplemented with 50 µg/mL of diaminopimelic acid (DAP) or any Pir1 strain. Please visit https://doi.org/10.1101/2023.04.20.537712 for bioRxiv preprint.
How to cite: pBC118 was a gift from Paul Schulze-Lefert (Addgene plasmid # 202279 ; http://n2t.net/addgene:202279 ; RRID:Addgene_202279)
