[The description below was written by a language model from this plasmid's Addgene catalogue record and pLannotate feature annotations shown in this document.]
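Description:
pBC118 is a low-copy mini-Tn7 delivery plasmid built on the pBCC096 backbone. The record describes it as a "Level 2" assembly for placing a strain-specific synthetic DNA barcode, bc145, into a bacterial chromosome by Tn7 transposition. The backbone carries an R6K γ origin, which replicates only in hosts that supply the pi protein, so the plasmid behaves as a suicide vector in most recipient bacteria. An incP oriT allows conjugative transfer from a donor such as the DAP-auxotrophic E. coli BW29427 named in the record. The plasmid is maintained with kanamycin through aphA1. A sacB cassette with its native promoter lies outside the transposon and provides sucrose counter-selection against cells that retain the backbone. No Tn7 transposase genes are annotated, so the transposition functions are presumably provided from another source, although the record does not say how.

The transposable payload sits between the Tn7R and Tn7L ends. It includes a tetracycline efflux gene driven by the tet promoter and flanked by FRT sites, one full-length and one minimal, which should allow FLP-mediated removal of the marker after integration. It also includes a fluorescent protein gene under a tac promoter with a lac operator. The catalogue calls this reporter GFP, whereas the automated annotation matched it to hfriFP. Lambda t0 and rrnB T1 terminators insulate the cassettes. The bc145 barcode is not annotated as a feature; an unannotated stretch upstream of Tn7L could hold it, but the record does not give its position. Short CmR and lacZα fragments appear to be cloning remnants. The associated publication title indicates that such chromosomal barcodes are used to track near-isogenic bacterial strains simultaneously within plant microbiota.
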