Features (pLannotate 1.2.2; 21 found; start..end, strand, type, name):
     85..284     -  mobile_element Tn7R (fragment): mini-Tn7 element (right end of the Tn7 transposon) Tn7
    308..402     +  terminator     lambda t0 terminator: transcription terminator from phage lambda
    412..441     +  CDS            CmR (fragment): chloramphenicol acetyltransferase confers resistance to chloramphenicol
    504..590     +  terminator     rrnB T1 terminator: Escherichia coli rrnB; transcription terminator T1 from the E. coli rrnB gene
    623..670     -  protein_bind   FRT: FLP-mediated recombination occurs in the 8-bp core sequence TCTAGAAA (Turan and Bode, 2011). FLP recombinase from the Saccharomyces cerevisiae 2μ plasmid
    689..717     +  promoter       tet promoter: E. coli promoter for tetracycline efflux protein gene
    765..1955    +  CDS            TcR: tetracycline efflux protein; tet; confers resistance to tetracycline
   2035..2068    -  protein_bind   FRT (minimal): supports FLP-mediated excision but not integration (Turan and Bode, 2011) FLP recombinase from the Saccharomyces cerevisiae 2μ plasmid
   2110..2138    +  promoter       tac promoter: strong E. coli promoter; hybrid between the trp and lac UV5 promoters
   2146..2162    +  protein_bind   lac operator: The lac repressor binds to the lac operator to inhibit transcription in E. coli. This inhibition can be relieved by adding lactose or isopropyl-β-D-thiogalactopyranoside (IPTG). lac repressor encoded by lacI
   2185..2898    +  CDS            hfriFP: hfriFP is a fluorescent protein published in 2013, derived from Herbaspirillum frisingense.
   2921..3015    +  terminator     lambda t0 terminator: transcription terminator from phage lambda
   3412..3577    -  mobile_element Tn7L: mini-Tn7 element (left end of the Tn7 transposon) Tn7
   3620..4065    +  promoter       sacB promoter: sacR; sacB promoter and control region
   4066..5487    +  CDS            SacB: secreted levansucrase that renders bacterial growth sensitive to sucrose; Bacillus subtilis sacB; negative selection marker
   5535..5559    +  CDS            lacZα (fragment): LacZα fragment of β-galactosidase; lacZ fragment
   5570..5664    +  terminator     lambda t0 terminator: transcription terminator from phage lambda
   5796..6608    +  CDS            aphA1: KKA1_ECOLX - Also known as nptI. Protein inferred from homology: Swiss-Prot protein existence level 3. Resistance to kanamycin and structurally-related aminoglycosides, including amikacin. From Escherichia coli.
   6778..6886    +  oriT           oriT: incP origin of transfer
   6897..7285    +  rep_origin     R6K γ ori: γ replication origin from E. coli plasmid R6K; requires the R6K initiator protein pi for replication
   7316..7402    -  terminator     rrnB T1 terminator: Escherichia coli rrnB; transcription terminator T1 from the E. coli rrnB gene
>Addgene plasmid #202279 | pBC118 | addgene full sequence | sequence record 418913 | Addgene NGS Result
TTAATTAAAGCGGATAACAATTTCACACAGGAGGCCGCCTAGGCCGCGGCCGCGCGAATTTGCCGAATTC
GGATCCGGAGGGAGTGTGGGCGGACAATAAAGTCTTAAACTGAACAAAATAGATCTAAACTATGACAATA
AAGTCTTAAACTAGACAGAATAGTTGTAAACTGAAATCAGTCCAGTTATGCTGTGAAAAAGCATACTGGA
CTTTTGTTATGGCTAAAGCAAACTCTTCATTTTCTGAAGTGCAAATTGCCCGTCGTATTAAAGAGGGGCG
TGGCGCTGCAAGAATTCAAGCTTGGAGGACTCCTGTTGATAGATCCAGTAATGACCTCAGAACTCCATCT
GGATTTGTTCAGAACGCTCGGTTGCCGCCGGGCGTTTTTTATTGGTGAGAATCCAAGCTAGACTGCGATG
AGTGGCAGGGCGGGGCGTAATTTCTTAAGGCAGTTATTGGTGCCCTTAAACGCCTGGGGTAATGACTCTC
TAGCTTGAGGCATCAAATAAAACGAAAGGCTCAGTCGAAAGACTGGGCCTTTCGTTTTATCTGTTGTTTG
TCGGTGAACGCTCTCCTGAGTAGGACAAATCCGCCCGCCGCTGCAAGAATTCAAGCTTGGAGGAAGTTCC
TATACTTTCTAGAGAATAGGAACTTCGGAATAGGAACTTCAATGAAGAATTCTCATGTTTGACAGCTTAT
CATCGATAAGCTTTAATGCGGTAGTTTATCACAGTTAAATTGCTAACGCAGTCAGGCACCGTGTATGAAA
TCTAACAATGCGCTCATCGTCATCCTCGGCACCGTCACCCTGGATGCTGTAGGCATAGGCTTGGTTATGC
CGGTACTGCCGGGCCTCTTGCGGGATATCGTCCATTCCGACAGCATCGCCAGTCACTATGGCGTGCTGCT
AGCGCTATATGCGTTGATGCAATTTCTATGCGCACCCGTTCTCGGAGCACTGTCCGACCGCTTTGGCCGC
CGCCCAGTCCTGCTCGCTTCGCTACTTGGAGCCACTATCGACTACGCGATCATGGCGACCACACCCGTCC
TGTGGATCCTCTACGCCGGACGCATCGTGGCCGGCATCACCGGCGCCACAGGTGCGGTTGCTGGCGCCTA
TATCGCCGACATCACCGATGGGGAAGATCGGGCTCGCCACTTCGGGCTCATGAGCGCTTGTTTCGGCGTG
GGTATGGTGGCAGGCCCCGTGGCCGGGGGACTGTTGGGCGCCATCTCCTTGCATGCACCATTCCTTGCGG
CGGCGGTGCTCAACGGCCTCAACCTACTACTGGGCTGCTTCCTAATGCAGGAGTCGCATAAGGGAGAGCG
TCGACCGATGCCCTTGAGAGCCTTCAACCCAGTCAGCTCCTTCCGGTGGGCGCGGGGCATGACTATCGTC
GCCGCACTTATGACTGTTTTCTTTATCATGCAACTCGTAGGACAGGTGCCGGCAGCGCTCTGGGTCATTT
TCGGCGAGGACCGCTTTCGCTGGAGCGCGACGATGATCGGCCTGTCGCTTGCGGTATTCGGAATCTTGCA
CGCCCTCGCTCAAGCCTTCGTCACTGGTCCCGCCACCAAACGTTTCGGCGAGAAGCAGGCCATTATCGCC
GGCATGGCGGCCGACGCGCTGGGCTACGTCTTGCTGGCGTTCGCGACGCGAGGCTGGATGGCCTTCCCCA
TTATGATTCTTCTCGCTTCCGGCGGCATCGGGATGCCCGCGTTGCAGGCCATGCTGTCCAGGCAGGTAGA
TGACGACCATCAGGGACAGCTTCAAGGATCGCTCGCGGCTCTTACCAGCCTAACTTCGATCATTGGACCG
CTGATCGTCACGGCGATTTATGCCGCCTCGGCGAGCACATGGAACGGGTTGGCATGGATTGTAGGCGCCG
CCCTATACCTTGTCTGCCTCCCCGCGTTGCGTCGCGGTGCATGGAGCCGGGCCACCTCGACCTGAATGGA
AGCCGGCGGCACCTCGCTAACGGATTCACCACTCCAAGAATTGGAGCCAATCAATTCTTGCGGAGAACTG
GCTTGAAGTTCCTATACTTTCTAGAGAATAGGAACTTCGGAATAGGTACTTCCGCTACTAGAATTCGAGC
GGGGAATTCTTGACAATTAATCATCGGCTCGTATAATGTGTGGAATTGTGAGCGGATAACAATTTTCACA
CAGGAAACAGCTAAATGCGTAAAGGAGAAGAACTTTTCACTGGAGTTGTCCCAATTCTTGTTGAATTAGA
TGGTGATGTTAATGGGCACAAATTTTCTGTCAGTGGAGAGGGTGAAGGTGATGCAACATACGGAAAACTT
ACCCTTAAATTTATTTGCACTACTGGAAAACTACCTGTTCCATGGCCAACACTTGTCACTACTTTCGGTT
ATGGTGTTCAATGCTTTGCGAGATACCCAGATCATATGAAACAGCATGACTTTTTCAAGAGTGTCATGCC
CGAAGGTTATGTACAGGAAAGAACTATATTTTTCAAAGATGACGGGAACTACAAGACACGTGCTGAAGTC
AAGTTTGAAGGTGATACCCTTGTTAATAGAATCGAGTTAAAAGGTATTGATTTTAAAGAAGATGGAAACA
TTCTTGGACACAAATTGGAATACAACTATAACTCACACAATGTATACATCATGGCAGACAAACAAAAGAA
TGGAATCAAAGTTAACTTCAAAATTAGACACAACATTGAAGATGGAAGCGTTCAACTAGCAGACCATTAT
CAACAAAATACTCCAATTGGCGATGGCCCTGTCCTTTTACCAGACAACCATTACCTGTCCACACAATCTG
CCCTTTCGAAAGATCCCAACGAAAAGAGAGACCACATGGTCCTTCTTGAGTTTGTAACAGCTGCTGGGAT
TACACATGGCATGGATGAACTATACAAATGAGCTTAATTAGCTGAGCTTGGACTCCTGTTGATAGATCCA
GTAATGACCTCAGAACTCCATCTGGATTTGTTCAGAACGCTCGGTTGCCGCCGGGCGTTTTTTATTGGTG
AGAATCTCCCGCTTTACGAATTCCCATGGGGAGCATGCGGAGTTACGTCATCCCCACCTTCCGCTGCGTT
CTTCATCGATGCCCGCTTAGTGATATGCTTAAAACTCCAAGCACAGCCTTCTCCCCAATGCTAGATTCGA
GAACTCGCTCAGTTGTACTTGCCATAATGTGTAAAGGAACACGTGAATAGGATCAGTTAGTCATTAATGC
AACTGTGTCCTATATAGCTACGTTAGGTGTTCATGATTCGAGAACTCGCTCAGTTGTACTTGCCATGGGG
ATGCTGGTTGTCATTGCCCCTCCTTCCTCTAAGTGATAAGGTTACTTCCTCTAAATGACCAAGCAGGGTA
TCTAATCCTGTTAACGCTCGCTCAGAGAATTCGCATGCGGAGTCGAGGGAGAACCAGATAAGTGAAATCT
AGTTCCAAACTATTTTGTCATTTTTAATTTTCGTATTAGCTTACGACGCTACACCCAGTTCCCATCTATT
TTGTCACTCTTCCCTAAATAATCCTTAAAAACTCCATTTCCACCCCTCCCAGTTCCCAACTATTTTGTCC
GCCCACACGCTGAGCGAATTCCACGCTTGTGGAATTCCTCGAGGGAGTTCACATATACCTGCCGTTCACT
ATTATTTAGTGAAATGAGATATTATGATATTTTCTGAATTGTGATTAAAAAGGCAACTTTATGCCCATGC
AACAGAAACTATAAAAAATACAGAGAATGAAAAGAAACAGATAGATTTTTTAGTTCTTTAGGCCCGTAGT
CTGCAAATCCTTTTATGATTTTCTATCAAACAAAAGAGGAAAATAGACCAGTTGCAATCCAAACGAGAGT
CTAATAGAATGAGGTCGAAAAGTAAATCGCGCGGGTTTGTTACTGATAAAGCAGGCAAGACCTAAAATGT
GTAAAGGGCAAAGTGTATACTTTGGCGTCACCCCTTACATATTTTAGGTCTTTTTTTATTGTGCGTAACT
AACTTGCCATCTTCAAACAGGAGGGCTGGAAGAAGCAGACCGCTAACACAGTACATAAAAAAGGAGACAT
GAACGATGAACATCAAAAAGTTTGCAAAACAAGCAACAGTATTAACCTTTACTACCGCACTGCTGGCAGG
AGGCGCAACTCAAGCGTTTGCGAAAGAAACGAACCAAAAGCCATATAAGGAAACATACGGCATTTCCCAT
ATTACACGCCATGATATGCTGCAAATCCCTGAACAGCAAAAAAATGAAAAATATCAAGTTCCTGAATTCG
ATTCGTCCACAATTAAAAATATCTCTTCTGCAAAAGGCCTGGACGTTTGGGACAGCTGGCCATTACAAAA
CGCTGACGGCACTGTCGCAAACTATCACGGCTACCACATCGTCTTTGCATTAGCCGGAGATCCTAAAAAT
GCGGATGACACATCGATTTACATGTTCTATCAAAAAGTCGGCGAAACTTCTATTGACAGCTGGAAAAACG
CTGGCCGCGTCTTTAAAGACAGCGACAAATTCGATGCAAATGATTCTATCCTAAAAGACCAAACACAAGA
ATGGTCAGGTTCAGCCACATTTACATCTGACGGAAAAATCCGTTTATTCTACACTGATTTCTCCGGTAAA
CATTACGGCAAACAAACACTGACAACTGCACAAGTTAACGTATCAGCATCAGACAGCTCTTTGAACATCA
ACGGTGTAGAGGATTATAAATCAATCTTTGACGGTGACGGAAAAACGTATCAAAATGTACAGCAGTTCAT
CGATGAAGGCAACTACAGCTCAGGCGACAACCATACGCTGAGAGATCCTCACTACGTAGAAGATAAAGGC
CACAAATACTTAGTATTTGAAGCAAACACTGGAACTGAAGATGGCTACCAAGGCGAAGAATCTTTATTTA
ACAAAGCATACTATGGCAAAAGCACATCATTCTTCCGTCAAGAAAGTCAAAAACTTCTGCAAAGCGATAA
AAAACGCACGGCTGAGTTAGCAAACGGCGCTCTCGGTATGATTGAGCTAAACGATGATTACACACTGAAA
AAAGTGATGAAACCGCTGATTGCATCTAACACAGTAACAGATGAAATTGAACGCGCGAACGTCTTTAAAA
TGAACGGCAAATGGTACCTGTTCACTGACTCCCGCGGATCAAAAATGACGATTGACGGCATTACGTCTAA
CGATATTTACATGCTTGGTTATGTTTCTAATTCTTTAACTGGCCCATACAAGCCGCTGAACAAAACTGGC
CTTGTGTTAAAAATGGATCTTGATCCTAACGATGTAACCTTTACTTACTCACACTTCGCTGTACCTCAAG
CGAAAGGAAACAATGTCGTGATTACAAGCTATATGACAAACAGAGGATTCTACGCAGACAAACAATCAAC
GTTTGCGCCAAGCTTCCTGCTGAACATCAAAGGCAAGAAAACATCTGTTGTCAAAGACAGCATCCTTGAA
CAAGGACAATTAACAGTTAACAAATAAATTCGCTGAGCGAGGATGCACATGTGACCGAGGGAAGCTTGCG
GCCGCGTCGTGACTGGGAAAACCCTGGCGACTAGTCTTGGACTCCTGTTGATAGATCCAGTAATGACCTC
AGAACTCCATCTGGATTTGTTCAGAACGCTCGGTTGCCGCCGGGCGTTTTTTATTGGTGAGAATCCAGGG
GTCCCCAATAATTACGATTTAAATTTGTGTCTCAAAATCTCTGATGTTACATTGCACAAGATAAAAATAT
ATCATCATGAACAATAAAACTGTCTGCTTACATAAACAGTAATACAAGGGGTGTTATGAGCCATATTCAG
CGTGAAACGAGCTGTAGCCGTCCGCGTCTGAACAGCAACATGGATGCGGATCTGTATGGCTATAAATGGG
CGCGTGATAACGTGGGTCAGAGCGGCGCGACCATTTATCGTCTGTATGGCAAACCGGATGCGCCGGAACT
GTTTCTGAAACATGGCAAAGGCAGCGTGGCGAACGATGTGACCGATGAAATGGTGCGTCTGAACTGGCTG
ACCGAATTTATGCCGCTGCCGACCATTAAACATTTTATTCGCACCCCGGATGATGCGTGGCTGCTGACCA
CCGCGATTCCGGGCAAAACCGCGTTTCAGGTGCTGGAAGAATATCCGGATAGCGGCGAAAACATTGTGGA
TGCGCTGGCCGTGTTTCTGCGTCGTCTGCATAGCATTCCGGTGTGCAACTGCCCGTTTAACAGCGATCGT
GTGTTTCGTCTGGCCCAGGCGCAGAGCCGTATGAACAACGGCCTGGTGGATGCGAGCGATTTTGATGATG
AACGTAACGGCTGGCCGGTGGAACAGGTGTGGAAAGAAATGCATAAACTGCTGCCGTTTAGCCCGGATAG
CGTGGTGACCCACGGCGATTTTAGCCTGGATAACCTGATTTTCGATGAAGGCAAACTGATTGGCTGCATT
GATGTGGGCCGTGTGGGCATTGCGGATCGTTATCAGGATCTGGCCATTCTGTGGAACTGCCTGGGCGAAT
TTAGCCCGAGCCTGCAAAAACGTCTGTTTCAGAAATATGGCATTGATAATCCGGATATGAACAAACTGCA
ATTTCATCTGATGCTGGATGAATTTTTCTAATAATTAATTGGACCGCGGTCCGCGCGTTGTCCTTTTCCG
CTGCATAACCCTGCTTCGGGGTCATTATAGCGATTTTTTCGGTATATCCATCCTTTTTCGCACGATATAC
AGGATTTTGCCAAAGGGTTCGTGTAGACTTTCCTTGGTGTATCCAACGGCGTCAGCCGGGCAGGATAGGT
GAAGTAGGCCCACCCGCGAGCGGGTGTTCCTTCTTCACTGTCCCTTATTCGCACCTGGCGGTGCTCAACG
GGAATCCTGCTCTGCGAGGCTGGCCGTAGGCCGGCCGATCTGAAGATCAGCAGTTCAACCTGTTGATAGT
ACGTACTAAGCTCTCATGTTTCACGTACTAAGCTCTCATGTTTAACGTACTAAGCTCTCATGTTTAACGA
ACTAAACCCTCATGGCTAACGTACTAAGCTCTCATGGCTAACGTACTAAGCTCTCATGTTTCACGTACTA
AGCTCTCATGTTTGAACAATAAAATTAATATAAATCAGCAACTTAAATAGCCTCTAAGGTTTTAAGTTTT
ATAAGAAAAAAAAGAATATATAAGGCTTTTAAAGCCTTTAAGGTTTAACGGTTGTGGACAACAAGCCAGG
GATGTAACGCACTGAGAAGCCCTTAGAGCCTCTCAAAGCAATTTTGAGTGACACAGGAACACTTAACGGC
TGACATGGGGCGCGCCCAGCTGTCTAGGGCGGCGGATTTGTCCTACTCAGGAGAGCGTTCACCGACAAAC
AACAGATAAAACGAAAGGCCCAGTCTTTCGACTGAGCCTTTCGTTTTATTTGATGCCT
